Addgene plasmid #180544: KTK_046
Purpose: Entry vector containing RBS 250 a.u. designed strength
Depositing lab: Tom Ellis. Depositing organization: Imperial College London. Publication: Komagataeibacter Tool Kit (KTK): A Modular Cloning System for Multigene Constructs and Programmed Protein Secretion from Cellulose Producing Bacteria. Goosens VJ, Walker KT, Aragon SM, Singh A, Senthivel VR, Dekker L, Caro-Astorga J, Buat MLA, Song W, Lee KY, Ellis T. ACS Synth Biol. 2021 Dec 17;10(12):3422-3434. doi: 10.1021/acssynbio.1c00358. Epub 2021 Nov 12. PubMed 34767345.
Backbone
  Vector backbone: pSEVA331
  Vector type: Bacterial Expression
Growth in bacteria
  Bacterial resistance: Ampicillin, 100 μg/mL
  Growth temperature: 37°C
  Growth strain: DH5alpha
  Copy number: High Copy
Gene/Insert
  Gene/Insert name: sRBS 250 a.u. designed strength
  Species: Synthetic
  Cloning method: Restriction Enzyme; 5′ cloning site unknown (unknown if destroyed)
Terms and licenses: Academic/Nonprofit Terms; Industry Terms: Not Available to Industry
Depositor comments: Read the preprint at https://www.biorxiv.org/content/10.1101/2021.06.09.447691v1.full
How to cite: KTK_046 was a gift from Tom Ellis (Addgene plasmid # 180544 ; http://n2t.net/addgene:180544 ; RRID:Addgene_180544)
