[The description below was written by a language model from this plasmid's Addgene catalogue record and pLannotate feature annotations shown in this document.]
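Description:
KTK_046 is a small part-storage ("entry") plasmid from the Komagataeibacter Tool Kit, a modular cloning system developed for assembling multigene constructs in cellulose-producing bacteria. Its payload is a synthetic ribosome binding site (sRBS) designed to a predicted strength of 250 arbitrary units. It presumably belongs to a graded set of translation-initiation parts that let users tune expression of a downstream coding sequence. The RBS is too short and too specialised to be recognised by automated annotation, so it does not appear in the feature table. The record gives neither its position nor the flanking cloning sites. Cloning is listed only as restriction enzyme based, with the 5′ site unknown.

The sequenced plasmid is 1,911 nt, and the annotation shows only two functional modules. One is a high-copy ColE1/pMB1/pUC-type origin of replication. The other is a β-lactamase (AmpR) gene driven by its native bla promoter, which allows ampicillin selection in standard E. coli cloning strains such as DH5alpha. This differs from the catalogue entry, which names pSEVA331 as the backbone. No replication or selection elements other than the pUC-type origin and AmpR were annotated, and the size and content look like a minimal E. coli storage vector rather than a broad-host-range plasmid. The backbone field may therefore refer to the toolkit's destination vectors rather than to this entry plasmid, though the record does not resolve the point.

Although it is catalogued as a bacterial expression vector, no promoter, coding sequence or terminator for a payload is annotated. KTK_046 is best understood as a source of the RBS part, to be combined with promoter, coding and terminator parts from the same kit when building expression units.
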