Features (pLannotate 1.2.2; 3 found; start..end, strand, type, name):
    543..1403    -  CDS            AmpR: β-lactamase; bla; confers resistance to ampicillin, carbenicillin, and related antibiotics
   1404..1508    -  promoter       AmpR promoter: bla
   1611..288     +  rep_origin     ori (across the origin): high-copy-number ColE1/pMB1/pBR322/pUC origin of replication
>Addgene plasmid #180544 | KTK_046 | addgene full sequence | sequence record 358954 | Addgene NGS Result
GCGCAGCGGTCGGGCTGAACGGGGGGTTCGTGCACACAGCCCAGCTTGGAGCGAACGACCTACACCGAAC
TGAGATACCTACAGCGTGAGCTATGAGAAAGCGCCACGCTTCCCGAAGGGAGAAAGGCGGACAGGTATCC
GGTAAGCGGCAGGGTCGGAACAGGAGAGCGCACGAGGGAGCTTCCAGGGGGAAACGCCTGGTATCTTTAT
AGTCCTGTCGGGTTTCGCCACCTCTGACTTGAGCGTCGATTTTTGTGATGCTCGTCAGGGGGGCGGAGCC
TATGGAAAAACGCCAGCAACGCGGCCTTTTTACGGTTCCTGGCCTTTTGCTGGCCTTTTGCTCACATGTT
CTTTCCTGCGTTATCCCCTGATTCTGTGGATAACCGTAGTCGGTCTCATGGCTGTTAAACGCTCCTCGTA
AGAACACGGGAAAGCTATGTGAGACCAAGATTATCAAAAAGGATCTTCACCTAGATCCTTTTAAATTAAA
AATGAAGTTTTAAATCAATCTAAAGTATATATGAGTAAACTTGGTCTGACAGTTACCAATGCTTAATCAG
TGAGGCACCTATCTCAGCGATCTGTCTATTTCGTTCATCCATAGTTGCCTGACTCCCCGTCGTGTAGATA
ACTACGATACGGGAGGGCTTACCATCTGGCCCCAGTGCTGCAATGATACCGCGGGACCCACGCTCACCGG
CTCCAGATTTATCAGCAATAAACCAGCCAGCCGGAAGGGCCGAGCGCAGAAGTGGTCCTGCAACTTTATC
CGCCTCCATCCAGTCTATTAATTGTTGCCGGGAAGCTAGAGTAAGTAGTTCGCCAGTTAATAGTTTGCGC
AACGTTGTTGCCATTGCTACAGGCATCGTGGTGTCACGCTCGTCGTTTGGTATGGCTTCATTCAGCTCCG
GTTCCCAACGATCAAGGCGAGTTACATGATCCCCCATGTTGTGCAAAAAAGCGGTTAGCTCCTTCGGTCC
TCCGATCGTTGTCAGAAGTAAGTTGGCCGCAGTGTTATCACTCATGGTTATGGCAGCACTGCATAATTCT
CTTACTGTCATGCCATCCGTAAGATGCTTTTCTGTGACTGGTGAGTACTCAACCAAGTCATTCTGAGAAT
AGTGTATGCGGCGACCGAGTTGCTCTTGCCCGGCGTCAATACGGGATAATACCGCGCCACATAGCAGAAC
TTTAAAAGTGCTCATCATTGGAAAACGTTCTTCGGGGCGAAAACTCTCAAGGATCTTACCGCTGTTGAGA
TCCAGTTCGATGTAACCCACTCGTGCACCCAACTGATCTTCAGCATCTTTTACTTTCACCAGCGTTTCTG
GGTGAGCAAAAACAGGAAGGCAAAATGCCGCAAAAAAGGGAATAAGGGCGACACGGAAATGTTGAATACT
CATACTCTTCCTTTTTCAATATTATTGAAGCATTTATCAGGGTTATTGTCTCATGAGCGGATACATATTT
GAATGTATTTAGAAAAATAAACAAATAGGGGTTCCGCGCACATTTCCCCGAAAAGTGCCACCTGTCATGA
CCAAAATCCCTTAACGTGAGTTTTCGTTCCACTGAGCGTCAGACCCCGTAGAAAAGATCAAAGGATCTTC
TTGAGATCCTTTTTTTCTGCGCGTAATCTGCTGCTTGCAAACAAAAAAACCACCGCTACCAGCGGTGGTT
TGTTTGCCGGATCAAGAGCTACCAACTCTTTTTCCGAAGGTAACTGGCTTCAGCAGAGCGCAGATACCAA
ATACTGTTCTTCTAGTGTAGCCGTAGTTAGGCCACCACTTCAAGAACTCTGTAGCACCGCCTACATACCT
CGCTCTGCTAATCCTGTTACCAGTGGCTGCTGCCAGTGGCGATAAGTCGTGTCTTACCGGGTTGGACTCA
AGACGATAGTTACCGGATAAG
